>Addgene plasmid #49822 | SRAcode_in_pUC57_v3 | depositor full sequence | sequence record 74344 | SRAcode_in_pUC57_v3 sequence 3418 bps
TCGCGCGTTTCGGTGATGACGGTGAAAACCTCTGACACATGCAGCTCCCGGAGACGGTCACAGCTTGTCT
GTAAGCGGATGCCGGGAGCAGACAAGCCCGTCAGGGCGCGTCAGCGGGTGTTGGCGGGTGTCGGGGCTGG
CTTAACTATGCGGCATCAGAGCAGATTGTACTGAGAGTGCACCATATGTAATACGACTCACTATAGGTAC
CTTTGGTGCCTTGTGACCAGGGCCCTGATGGTTCATTAGATGGAGCCTTCGAGTCTTAGGGAGTTGCCGC
AGGGTCCCCACAGCGGCTCCCGACGGTTGTGAACCAGCATCCATCCTCCACGGATTCCGGCAACCCGCCT
GGCCCTGGACGTGTCTCAACTGGCCCGCGTGAGGGGCCGCCCCGGAAATGACGCGCTGCCCCGCTGGCCA
AGCGGAAGTGGAGATGGCGGAGCTGTACGTGAAGCCGGGCAACAAGGAACGCGGCTGGAACGACCCGCCG
CAGTTCTCATACGGGCTGCAGACCCAGGCCGGCGGACCCAGGCGCTCGCTGCTTACCAAGAGGGTAGCCG
CACCCCAGGATGGATCCCCCAGAGTCCCCGCATCAGAGACTTCTCCTGGGCCTCCCCCAATGGGGCCTCC
ACCTCCTTCAAGTAAGGCTCCCAGGTCCCCACCTGTGGGGAGTGGTCCTGCCTCTGGCGTGGAGCCCACA
AGTTTCCCAGTCGAGTCTGAGGCTGTGATGGAGGATGTGCTGAGACCTTTGGAACAGGCATTGGAAGACT
GCCGTGGCCACACAAGGAAGCAGGTATGTGATGACATCAGCCGACGCCTGGCACTGCTGCAGGAACAGTG
GGCTGGAGGAAAGTTGTCAATACCTGTAAAGAAGAGAATGGCTCTACTGGTGCAAGAGCTTTCAAGCCAC
CGGTGGGACGCAGCAGATGACATCCACCGCTCCCTCATGGTTGACCATGTGACTGAGGTCAGTCAGTGGA
TGGTAGGAGTTAAAAGATTAATTGCAGAAAAGAGGAGTCTGTTTTCAGAGGAGGCAGCCAATGAAGAGAA
ATCTGCAGCCACAGCTGAGAAGAACCATACCATACCAGGCTTCCAGCAGGCTTCATAATCCTCGGTTCCC
CAGACTCACCGGACACCATCTCCTATGCGAAGAGCGTCGACTGCAGAGGCCTGCATGCAAGCTTGGCGTA
ATCATGGTCATAGCTGTTTCCTGTGTGAAATTGTTATCCGCTCACAATTCCACACAACATACGAGCCGGA
AGCATAAAGTGTAAAGCCTGGGGTGCCTAATGAGTGAGCTAACTCACATTAATTGCGTTGCGCTCACTGC
CCGCTTTCCAGTCGGGAAACCTGTCGTGCCAGCTGCATTAATGAATCGGCCAACGCGCGGGGAGAGGCGG
TTTGCGTATTGGGCGCCCTTCCGCTTCCTCGCTCACTGACTCGCTGCGCTCGGTCGTTCGGCTGCGGCGA
GCGGTATCAGCTCACTCAAAGGCGGTAATACGGTTATCCACAGAATCAGGGGATAACGCAGGAAAGAACA
TGTGAGCAAAAGGCCAGCAAAAGGCCAGGAACCGTAAAAAGGCCGCGTTGCTGGCGTTTTTCCATAGGCT
CCGCCCCCCTGACGAGCATCACAAAAATCGACGCTCAAGTCAGAGGTGGCGAAACCCGACAGGACTATAA
AGATACCAGGCGTTTCCCCCTGGAAGCTCCCTCGTGCGCTCTCCTGTTCCGACCCTGCCGCTTACCGGAT
ACCTGTCCGCCTTTCTCCCTTCGGGAAGCGTGGCGCTTTCTCATAGCTCACGCTGTAGGTATCTCAGTTC
GGTGTAGGTCGTTCGCTCCAAGCTGGGCTGTGTGCACGAACCCCCCGTTCAGCCCGACCGCTGCGCCTTA
TCCGGTAACTATCGTCTTGAGTCCAACCCGGTAAGACACGACTTATCGCCACTGGCAGCAGCCACTGGTA
ACAGGATTAGCAGAGCGAGGTATGTAGGCGGTGCTACAGAGTTCTTGAAGTGGTGGCCTAACTACGGCTA
CACTAGAAGAACAGTATTTGGTATCTGCGCTCTGCTGAAGCCAGTTACCTTCGGAAAAAGAGTTGGTAGC
TCTTGATCCGGCAAACAAACCACCGCTGGTAGCGGTGGTTTTTTTGTTTGCAAGCAGCAGATTACGCGCA
GAAAAAAAGGATCTCAAGAAGATCCTTTGATCTTTTCTACGGGGTCTGACGCTCAGTGGAACGAAAACTC
ACGTTAAGGGATTTTGGTCATGAGATTATCAAAAAGGATCTTCACCTAGATCCTTTTAAATTAAAAATGA
AGTTTTAAATCAATCTAAAGTATATATGAGTAAACTTGGTCTGACAGTTACCAATGCTTAATCAGTGAGG
CACCTATCTCAGCGATCTGTCTATTTCGTTCATCCATAGTTGCCTGACTCCCCGTCGTGTAGATAACTAC
GATACGGGAGGGCTTACCATCTGGCCCCAGTGCTGCAATGATACCGCGAGACCCACGCTCACCGGCTCCA
GATTTATCAGCAATAAACCAGCCAGCCGGAAGGGCCGAGCGCAGAAGTGGTCCTGCAACTTTATCCGCCT
CCATCCAGTCTATTAATTGTTGCCGGGAAGCTAGAGTAAGTAGTTCGCCAGTTAATAGTTTGCGCAACGT
TGTTGCCATTGCTACAGGCATCGTGGTGTCACGCTCGTCGTTTGGTATGGCTTCATTCAGCTCCGGTTCC
CAACGATCAAGGCGAGTTACATGATCCCCCATGTTGTGCAAAAAAGCGGTTAGCTCCTTCGGTCCTCCGA
TCGTTGTCAGAAGTAAGTTGGCCGCAGTGTTATCACTCATGGTTATGGCAGCACTGCATAATTCTCTTAC
TGTCATGCCATCCGTAAGATGCTTTTCTGTGACTGGTGAGTACTCAACCAAGTCATTCTGAGAATAGTGT
ATGCGGCGACCGAGTTGCTCTTGCCCGGCGTCAATACGGGATAATACCGCGCCACATAGCAGAACTTTAA
AAGTGCTCATCATTGGAAAACGTTCTTCGGGGCGAAAACTCTCAAGGATCTTACCGCTGTTGAGATCCAG
TTCGATGTAACCCACTCGTGCACCCAACTGATCTTCAGCATCTTTTACTTTCACCAGCGTTTCTGGGTGA
GCAAAAACAGGAAGGCAAAATGCCGCAAAAAAGGGAATAAGGGCGACACGGAAATGTTGAATACTCATAC
TCTTCCTTTTTCAATATTATTGAAGCATTTATCAGGGTTATTGTCTCATGAGCGGATACATATTTGAATG
TATTTAGAAAAATAAACAAATAGGGGTTCCGCGCACATTTCCCCGAAAAGTGCCACCTGACGTCTAAGAA
ACCATTATTATCATGACATTAACCTATAAAAATAGGCGTATCACGAGGCCCTTTCGTC
Features (pLannotate 1.2.2; 11 found; start..end, strand, type, name):
    137..188     +  misc_feature   bom (fragment): basis of mobility region from pBR322
    189..207     +  promoter       T7 promoter: promoter for bacteriophage T7 RNA polymerase
    398..1105    +  CDS            SRA1: SRA1_HUMAN - Experimental evidence at protein level: Swiss-Prot protein existence level 1. Functional RNA which acts as a transcriptional coactivator that selectively enhances steroid receptor-mediated transactivation ligand-independently through a mechanism involving the modulating N- terminal domain (AF-1) of steroid receptors. Also mediates transcriptional coactivation of steroid receptors ligand-dependently through the steroid-binding domain (AF-2). Enhances cellular proliferation and differentiation and promotes apoptosis in vivo. May play a role in tumorigenesis. From Homo sapiens (Human
   1221..1237    -  protein_bind   lac operator: The lac repressor binds to the lac operator to inhibit transcription in E. coli. This inhibition can be relieved by adding lactose or isopropyl-β-D-thiogalactopyranoside (IPTG). lac repressor encoded by lacI
   1245..1275    -  promoter       lac promoter: promoter for the E. coli lac operon
   1290..1311    -  protein_bind   CAP binding site: CAP binding activates transcription in the presence of cAMP. E. coli catabolite activator protein
   1324..1417    -  CDS            lacI (fragment): lac repressor; lacI; The lac repressor binds to the lac operator to inhibit transcription in E. coli. This inhibition can be relieved by adding lactose or isopropyl-β-D-thiogalactopyranoside (IPTG).
   1599..2187    -  rep_origin     ori: high-copy-number ColE1/pMB1/pBR322/pUC origin of replication
   2358..3218    -  CDS            AmpR: β-lactamase; bla; confers resistance to ampicillin, carbenicillin, and related antibiotics
   3219..3323    -  promoter       AmpR promoter: bla
   3418..35      +  CDS            rop (fragment) (across the origin): Rop protein, which maintains plasmids at low copy number; rop
