[The description below was written by a language model from this plasmid's Addgene catalogue record and pLannotate feature annotations shown in this document.]
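Description:
SRAcode_in_pUC57_v3 is a small, high-copy bacterial plasmid (3,418 bp in total) built on the pUC57 cloning backbone and intended as a template for in vitro transcription rather than for protein production, although the catalogue classes it as a bacterial expression vector. It replicates in E. coli from the pUC-type ColE1/pMB1 origin and is selected with ampicillin through the β-lactamase gene and its native promoter. The residual lac promoter, lac operator and CAP binding site, together with short annotated fragments of lacI, rop and the pBR322 bom region, are backbone remnants with no evident role in the construct's function.

The payload is a 942 bp segment of the human steroid receptor RNA activator gene (SRA1), corresponding to nucleotides 419–1356 of the reference transcript, cloned between NdeI and SalI sites that were both preserved. A T7 promoter sits upstream in the same orientation, so that T7 RNA polymerase produces the sense SRA RNA. A KpnI site was introduced at the 5′ start of the RNA-coding sequence. The automated annotation marks a 708 bp SRA1 coding sequence within the insert, reflecting the fact that this locus yields both a functional RNA described as a steroid receptor coactivator and a protein product. Here the stated purpose is RNA synthesis, and no ribosome binding site, tag or T7 terminator is annotated.

The plasmid is used to generate defined SRA RNA with T7 polymerase. The associated work concerns the structure and function of the SRA protein as a proposed partner of SRA RNA, which suggests use in RNA–protein interaction studies, though the record does not state specific assays.
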