Addgene plasmid #49822: SRAcode_in_pUC57_v3
Purpose: for transcribing SRA nucl 419-1356 of NM_001035235 with T7
Depositing lab: Thomas Cech. Depositing organization: University of Colorado, Boulder. Publication: Structure and function of steroid receptor RNA activator protein, the proposed partner of SRA noncoding RNA. McKay DB, Xi L, Barthel KK, Cech TR. J Mol Biol. 2014 Apr 17;426(8):1766-85. doi: 10.1016/j.jmb.2014.01.006. Epub 2014 Jan 30. PubMed 24486609.
Backbone
  Vector backbone: pUC57
  Backbone manufacturer: unknown
  Backbone size w/o insert (bp): 2710
  Total vector size (bp): 3418
  Vector type: Bacterial Expression
Growth in bacteria
  Bacterial resistance: Ampicillin, 100 μg/mL
  Growth temperature: 37°C
  Growth strain: XL10 Gold
  Copy number: High Copy
Gene/Insert
  Gene/Insert name: steroid receptor RNA activator RNA coding (alt name: SRA)
  Species: H. sapiens (human)
  Insert size (bp): 942
  Mutation: KpnI site at 5' start of RNA coding seq
  GenBank ID: NM_001035235
  Entrez Gene: SRA1 (a.k.a. SRA, SRAP, STRAA1, pp7684)
  Promoter: T7
  Cloning method: Restriction Enzyme; 5′ cloning site NdeI (not destroyed); 3′ cloning site SalI (not destroyed)
  Sequencing primers: 5′ GGCTTAACTATGCGGCATCAGAGC; 3′ CAGCTATGACCATGATTACGCC
Terms and licenses: Academic/Nonprofit Terms; Industry Terms: Not Available to Industry
How to cite: SRAcode_in_pUC57_v3 was a gift from Thomas Cech (Addgene plasmid # 49822 ; http://n2t.net/addgene:49822 ; RRID:Addgene_49822)
