>Addgene plasmid #49822 | SRAcode_in_pUC57_v3 | addgene partial sequence | sequence record 77417 | M13-Rev 5'-CAGGAAACAGCTATGACC-3'
GCTCTTCGCATAGGAGATGGTGTCCGGTGAGTCTGGGGAACCGAGGATTATGAAGCCTGCTGGAAGCCTG
GTATGGTATGGTTCTTCTCAGCTGTGGCTGCAGATTTCTCTTCATTGGCTGCCTCCTCTGAAAACAGACT
CCTCTTTTCTGCAATTAATCTTTTAACTCCTACCATCCACTGACTGACCTCAGTCACATGGTCAACCATG
AGGGAGCGGTGGATGTCATCTGCTGCGTCCCACCGGTGGCTTGAAAGCTCTTGCACCAGTAGAGCCATTC
TCTTCTTTACAGGTATTGACAACTTTCCTCCAGCCCACTGTTCCTGCAGCAGTGCCAGGCGTCGGCTGAT
GTCATCACATACCTGCTTCCTTGTGTGGCCACGGCAGTCTTCCAATGCCTGTTCCAAAGGTCTCAGCACA
TCCTCCATCACAGCCTCAGACTCGACTGGGAAACTTGTGGGCTCCACGCCAGAGGCAGGACCACTCCCCA
CAGGTGGGGACCTGGGAGCCTTACTTGAAGGAGGTGGAGGCCCCATTGGGGGAGGCCCAGGAGAAGTCTC
TGATGCGGGGACTCTGGGGGATCCATCCTGGGGTGCGGCTACCCTCTTGGTAAGCAGCGAGCGCCTGGGT
CCGCCGGCCTGGGTCTGCAGCCCGTATGAGAACTGCGGCGGGTCGTTCCAGCCGCGTTCCTTGTTGCCCG
GCTTCACGTACAGCTCCG
