>Addgene plasmid #49822 | SRAcode_in_pUC57_v3 | addgene partial sequence | sequence record 77930 | T7 5'-TAATACGACTCACTATAGGG-3'
CTGATGGTTCATTAGATGGAGCCTTCGAGTCTTAGGGAGTTGCCGCAGGGTCCCCACAGCGGCTCCCGAC
GGTTGTGAACCAGCATCCATCCTCCACGGATTCCGGCAACCCGCCTGGCCCTGGACGTGTCTCAACTGGC
CCGCGTGAGGGGCCGCCCCGGAAATGACGCGCTGCCCCGCTGGCCAAGCGGAAGTGGAGATGGCGGAGCT
GTACGTGAAGCCGGGCAACAAGGAACGCGGCTGGAACGACCCGCCGCAGTTCTCATACGGGCTGCAGACC
CAGGCCGGCGGACCCAGGCGCTCGCTGCTTACCAAGAGGGTAGCCGCACCCCAGGATGGATCCCCCAGAG
TCCCCGCATCAGAGACTTCTCCTGGGCCTCCCCCAATGGGGCCTCCACCTCCTTCAAGTAAGGCTCCCAG
GTCCCCACCTGTGGGGAGTGGTCCTGCCTCTGGCGTGGAGCCCACAAGTTTCCCAGTCGAGTCTGAGGCT
GTGATGGAGGATGTGCTGAGACCTTTGGAACAGGCATTGGAAGACTGCCGTGGCCACACAAGGAAGCAGG
TATGTGATGACATCAGCCGACGCCTGGCACTGCTGCAGGAACAGTGGGCTGGAGGAAAGTTGTCAATACC
TGTAAAGAAGAGAATGGCTCTACTGGTGCAAGAGCTTTCAAGCCACCGGTGGGACGCAGCAGATGACATC
CACCGCTCCCTCATGGTTGACCATGTGACTGAGGTCAGTCAGTGGATGGTAGGAGTTAAAAGATTAATTG
CAGAAAAGAGGAGTCTGTTTTCAGAGGAGGCAG
